Addgene plasmid #163342: pMY-mCherry-P2A-PuroR-HA
Purpose: Retroviral vector to express cytosolic mCherry and an HA-tagged puromycin selection marker
Depositing lab: Louis Ates & Teunis Geijtenbeek. Depositing organization: Academic Medical Center, University of Amsterdam. Publication: An optimized retroviral toolbox for overexpression and genetic perturbation of primary lymphocytes. van der Donk LEH, van der Spek J, van Duivenvoorde T, Ten Brink MS, Geijtenbeek TBH, Kuijl CP, van Heijst JWJ, Ates LS. Biol Open. 2022 Feb 15;11(2):bio059032. doi: 10.1242/bio.059032. Epub 2022 Mar 1. PubMed 35229875.
Backbone
  Vector backbone: pMY
  Vector type: Mammalian Expression, Retroviral
  Selectable markers: Puromycin
Growth in bacteria
  Bacterial resistance: Ampicillin, 100 μg/mL
  Growth temperature: 37°C
  Growth strain: NEB Stable
  Copy number: High Copy
Gene/Insert
  Gene/Insert name: mCherry
  Species: Other
  Promoter: LTR
  Cloning method: Restriction Enzyme; 5′ cloning site Unknown (unknown if destroyed); 3′ cloning site Unknown (unknown if destroyed)
Terms and licenses: Academic/Nonprofit Terms; Industry Terms: Not Available to Industry
Depositor comments: Please visit https://www.biorxiv.org/content/10.1101/2021.01.08.425881v1 for bioRxiv preprint.
How to cite: pMY-mCherry-P2A-PuroR-HA was a gift from Louis Ates & Teunis Geijtenbeek (Addgene plasmid # 163342 ; http://n2t.net/addgene:163342 ; RRID:Addgene_163342)
