[The description below was written by a language model from this plasmid's Addgene catalogue record and pLannotate feature annotations shown in this document.]
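Description:
pMY-mCherry-P2A-PuroR-HA is a 6.2 kb gammaretroviral expression vector built on the pMY backbone for stable gene delivery into mammalian cells. In bacteria it is maintained through a high-copy ColE1/pUC-type origin and selected with ampicillin via the β-lactamase gene and its native promoter. The proviral portion is flanked by two Moloney murine leukemia virus long terminal repeats. Downstream of the 5′ LTR lie the MMLV Ψ packaging signal, a truncated gag segment lacking its start codon, and a pol-derived region carrying the splice acceptor. Together these elements support encapsidation of the genomic RNA and production of a spliced transcript for the payload. Because no functional gag, pol or env genes are present (only a short env remnant is annotated before the 3′ LTR), viral particles must be produced with these functions supplied in trans by packaging cells or helper plasmids.

The payload is a single LTR-driven open reading frame. It encodes the monomeric red fluorescent protein mCherry, without a targeting signal and therefore cytosolic. According to the construct name, this is followed by a P2A self-cleaving peptide and puromycin N-acetyltransferase carrying an HA epitope tag. The P2A and HA sequences are not annotated in the feature table, but gaps after mCherry and after PuroR leave room for them. Ribosomal skipping at P2A yields two separate proteins from one transcript, so transduced cells can be tracked or sorted by red fluorescence, enriched with puromycin, and the marker detected through HA. The vector belongs to a retroviral toolbox developed for overexpression and genetic perturbation in primary lymphocytes. It would suit use as a fluorescent control or as a scaffold for related constructs, though the record does not state this.
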