Features (pLannotate 1.2.2; 12 found; start..end, strand, type, name):
     22..615     +  LTR            LTR: long terminal repeat from Moloney murine leukemia virus
    746..1044    +  misc_feature   MMLV Ψ (fragment): packaging signal of Moloney murine leukemia virus (MMLV)
   1103..1519    +  CDS            gag (truncated): truncated Moloney murine leukemia virus (MMLV) gag gene lacking the start codon
   1529..1907    +  misc_feature   pol region: Moloney murine leukemia virus (MMLV) pol region containing the splice acceptor site
   1974..2681    +  CDS            mCherry: mCherry is a basic (constitutively fluorescent) red fluorescent protein published in 2004, derived from Discosoma sp.. It is reported to be a very rapidly-maturing monomer with low acid sensitivity.
   2754..3350    +  CDS            PuroR (fragment): puromycin N-acetyltransferase; pac from Streptomyces; confers resistance to puromycin
   3478..3576    +  CDS            env (fragment): murine leukemia virus gPr80 envelope polyprotein precursor; env; proteolytically cleaved into gp70SU and p15TM subunits
   3618..4207    +  LTR            LTR: long terminal repeat from Moloney murine leukemia virus
   4273..4325    -  CDS            lacI (fragment): lac repressor; lacI; The lac repressor binds to the lac operator to inhibit transcription in E. coli. This inhibition can be relieved by adding lactose or isopropyl-β-D-thiogalactopyranoside (IPTG).
   4508..5096    -  rep_origin     ori: high-copy-number ColE1/pMB1/pBR322/pUC origin of replication
   5260..6120    -  CDS            AmpR: β-lactamase; bla; confers resistance to ampicillin, carbenicillin, and related antibiotics
   6121..6225    -  promoter       AmpR promoter: bla
>Addgene plasmid #163342 | pMY-mCherry-P2A-PuroR-HA | addgene full sequence | sequence record 322056 | Addgene NGS Result
CCCGAAAAGTGCCACCTGCATAATGAAAGACCCCACCTGTAGGTTTGGCAAGCTAGCTTAAGTAACGCCA
TTTTGCAAGGCATGGAAAAATACATAACTGAGAATAGAAAAGTTCAGATCAAGGTCAGGAACAGATGGAA
CAGCTGAATATGGGCCAAACAGGATATCTGTGGTAAGCAGTTCCTGCCCCGGCTCAGGGCCAAGAACAGA
TGGAACAGCTGAATATGGGCCAAACAGGATATCTGTGGTAAGCAGTTCCTGCCCCGGCTCAGGGCCAAGA
ACAGATGGTCCCCAGATGCGGTCCAGCCCTCAGCAGTTTCTAGAGAACCATCAGATGTTTCCAGGGTGCC
CCAAGGACCTGAAATGACCCTGTGCCTTATTTGAACTAACCAATCAGTTCGCTTCTCGCTTCTGTTCGCG
CGCTTCTGCTCCCCGAGCTCAATAAAAGAGCCCACAACCCCTCACTCGGCGCGCCAGTCCTCCGATTGAC
TGAGTCGCCCGGGTACCCGTATTCCCAATAAAGCCTCTTGCTGTTTGCATCCGAATCGTGGACTCGCTGA
TCCTTGGGAGGGTCTCCTCAGATTGATTGACTGCCCACCTCGGGGGTCTTTCATTTGGAGGTTCCACCGA
GATTTGGAGACCCCTGCCCAGGGACCACCGACCCCCCCGCCGGGAGGTAAGCTGGCCAGCGGTCGTTTCG
TGTCTGTCTCTGTCTTTGTGCGTGTTTGTGCCGGCATCTAATGTTTGCGCCTGCGTCTGTACTAGTTAGC
TAACTAGCTCTGTATCTGGCGGACCCGTGGTGGAACTGACGAGTTCGGAACACCCGGCCGCAACCCTGGG
AGACGTCCCAGGGACTTCGGGGGCCGTTTTTGTGGCCCGACCTGAGTCCAAAAATCCCGATCGTTTTGGA
CTCTTTGGTGCACCCCCCTAATAGGAGGGATATGTGGTTCTGGTAGGAGACGAGAACCTAAAACAGTTCC
CGCCTCCGTCTGAATTTTTGCTTTCGGTTTGGGACCGAAGCCGCGCCGCGCGTCTTGTCTGCTGCAGCAT
CGTTCTGTGTTGTCTCTGTCTGACTGTGTTTCTGTATTTGTCTGAAAATTAGGGCCAGACTGTTACCACT
CCCTTAAGTTTGACCTTAGGTCACTGGAAAGATGTCGAGCGGATCGCTCACAACCAGTCGGTAGATGTCA
AGAAGAGACGTTGGGTTACCTTCTGCTCTGCAGAATGGCCAACCTTTAACGTCGGATGGCCGCGAGACGG
CACCTTTAACCGAGACCTCATCACCCAGGTTAAGATCAAGGTCTTTTCACCTGGCCCGCATGGACACCCA
GACCAGGTCCCCTACATCGTGACCTGGGAAGCCTTGGCTTTTGACCCCCCTCCCTGGGTCAAGCCCTTTG
TACACCCTAAGCCTCCGCCTCCTCTTCCTCCATCCGCCCCGTCTCTCCCCCTTGAACCTCCTCGTTCGAC
CCCGCCTCGATCCTCCCTTTATCCAGCCCTCACTCCTTCTCTAGGCGCCCCCATATGGCCATATGAGATC
TTATATGGGGCACCCCCGCCCCTTGTAAACTTCCCTGACCCTGACATGACAAGAGTTACTAACAGCCCCT
CTCTCCAAGCTCACTTACAGGCTCTCTACTTAGTCCAGCACGAAGTCTGGAGACCTCTGGCGGCAGCCTA
CCAAGAACAACTGGACCGACCGGCCGGTGGTACCTCACCCTTACCGAGTCGGCGACACAGTGTGGGTCCG
CCGACACCAGACTAAGAACCTAGAACCTCGCTGGAAAGGACCTTACACAGTCCTGCTGACCACCCCCACC
GCCCTCAAAGTAGACGGCATCGCAGCTTGGATACACGCCGCCCACGTGAAGGCTGCCGACCCCGGGGGTG
GACCATCCTCTAGACTGCCGGATCTAGCTAGTTAATTAACTCCGTGGATCCGGTCGTGCGGCCGCACGGA
AACGCGTGCCACCATGGTGAGCAAGGGCGAGGAGGATAACATGGCCATCATCAAGGAGTTCATGCGCTTC
AAGGTGCACATGGAGGGCTCCGTGAACGGCCACGAGTTCGAGATCGAGGGCGAGGGCGAGGGCCGCCCCT
ACGAGGGCACCCAGACCGCCAAGCTGAAGGTGACCAAGGGTGGCCCCCTGCCCTTCGCCTGGGACATCCT
GTCCCCTCAGTTCATGTACGGCTCCAAGGCCTACGTGAAGCACCCCGCCGACATCCCCGACTACTTGAAG
CTGTCCTTCCCCGAGGGCTTCAAGTGGGAGCGCGTGATGAACTTCGAGGACGGCGGCGTGGTGACCGTGA
CCCAGGACTCCTCCCTGCAGGACGGCGAGTTCATCTACAAGGTGAAGCTGCGCGGCACCAACTTCCCCTC
CGACGGCCCCGTAATGCAGAAGAAGACCATGGGCTGGGAGGCCTCCTCCGAGCGGATGTACCCCGAGGAC
GGCGCCCTGAAGGGCGAGATCAAGCAGAGGCTGAAGCTGAAGGACGGCGGCCACTACGACGCTGAGGTCA
AGACCACCTACAAGGCCAAGAAGCCCGTGCAGCTGCCCGGCGCCTACAACGTCAACATCAAGTTGGACAT
CACCTCCCACAACGAGGACTACACCATCGTGGAACAGTACGAACGCGCCGAGGGCCGCCACTCCACCGGC
GGCATGGACGAGCTGTACAAGGGCAGCGGCGTCGACGCCACAAACTTCAGCCTGCTGAGACAGGCTGGCG
ACGTGGAAGAGAATCCTGGACCTATGACCGAGTACAAGCCCACGGTGCGCCTCGCCACCCGCGACGACGT
CCCCAGGGCCGTACGCACCCTCGCCGCCGCGTTCGCCGACTACCCCGCCACGCGCCACACCGTCGATCCG
GACCGCCACATCGAGCGGGTCACCGAGCTGCAAGAACTCTTCCTCACGCGCGTCGGGCTCGACATCGGCA
AGGTGTGGGTCGCGGACGACGGCGCCGCGGTGGCGGTCTGGACCACGCCGGAGAGCGTCGAAGCGGGGGC
GGTGTTCGCCGAGATCGGCCCGCGCATGGCCGAGTTGAGCGGTTCCCGGCTGGCCGCGCAGCAACAGATG
GAAGGCCTCCTGGCGCCGCACCGGCCCAAGGAGCCCGCGTGGTTCCTGGCCACCGTCGGCGTCTCGCCCG
ACCACCAGGGCAAGGGTCTGGGCAGCGCCGTCGTGCTCCCCGGAGTGGAGGCGGCCGAGCGCGCCGGGGT
GCCCGCCTTCCTGGAGACCTCCGCGCCCCGCAACCTCCCCTTCTACGAGCGGCTCGGCTTCACCGTCACC
GCCGACGTCGAGGTGCCCGAAGGACCGCGCACCTGGTGCATGACCCGCAAGCCCGGTGCCGGCAGCGGCT
ACCCTTACGATGTGCCTGATTACGCCTGACCTGCAGGTTTCTGAAGCTTGAGTACATCGATTGCATTGGG
TCGATCGACCGGGCCGCCAGCACAGTGGTCGATCGAGGGGGGGCCCGCGATTAGTCCAATTTGTTAAAGA
CAGGATATCAGTGGTCCAGGCTCTAGTTTTGACTCAACAATATCACCAGCTGAAGCCTATAGAGTACGAG
CCATAGATAGAATAAAAGATTTTATTTAGTCTCCAGAAAAAGGGGGGAATGAAAGACCCCACCTGTAGGT
TTGGCAAGCTAGCTTAAGTAACGCCATTTTGCAAGGCATGGAAAATACATAACTGAGAATAGAGAAGTTC
AGATCAAGGTTAGGAACAGAGAGACAGCAGAATATGGGCCAAACAGGATATCTGTGGTAAGCAGTTCCTG
CCCCGGCTCAGGGCCAAGAACAGTTGGAACAGCAGAATATGGGCCAAACAGGATATCTGTGGTAAGCAGT
TCCTGCCCCGGCTCAGGGCCAAGAACAGATGGTCCCCAGATGCGGTCCCGCCCTCAGCAGTTTCTAGAGA
ACCATCAGATGTTTCCAGGGTGCCCCAAGGACCTGAAATGACCCTGTGCCTTATTTGAACTAACCAATCA
GTTCGCTTCTCGCTTCTGTTCGCGCGCTTCTGCTCCCCGAGCTCAATAAAAGAGCCCACAACCCCTCACT
CGGCGCGCCAGTCCTCCGATAGACTGCGTCGCCCGGGTACCCGTGTATCCAATAAACCCTCTTGCAGTTG
CATCCGACTTGTGGTCTCGCTGTTCCTTGGGAGGGTCTCCTCTGAGTGATTGACTACCCGTCAGCGGGGG
TCTTTCACATGCAGCATGTATCAAAATTAATTTGGTTTTTTTTCTTAAGTATTTACATTAAATGGCCATA
GTTGCATTAATGAATCGGCCAACGCGCGGGGAGAGGCGGTTTGCGTATTGGGCGCTCTTCCGCTTCCTCG
CTCACTGACTCGCTGCGCTCGGTCGTTCGGCTGCGGCGAGCGGTATCAGCTCACTCAAAGGCGGTAATAC
GGTTATCCACAGAATCAGGGGATAACGCAGGAAAGAACATGTGAGCAAAAGGCCAGCAAAAGGCCAGGAA
CCGTAAAAAGGCCGCGTTGCTGGCGTTTTTCCATAGGCTCCGCACCCCTGACGAGCATCACAAAAATCGA
CGCTCAAGTCAGAGGTGGCGAAACCCGACAGGACTATAAAGATACCAGGCGTTTCCCCCTGGAAGCTCCC
TCGTGCGCTCTCCTGTTCCGACCCTGCCGCTTACCGGATACCTGTCCGCCTTTCTCCCTTCGGGAAGCGT
GGCGCTTTCTCATAGCTCACGCTGTAGGTATCTCAGTTCGGTGTAGGTCGTTCGCTCCAAGCTGGGCTGT
GTGCACGAACCCCCCGTTCAGCCCGACCGCTGCGCCTTATCCGGTAACTATCGTCTTGAGTCCAACCCGG
TAAGACACGACTTATCGCCACTGGCAGCAGCCACTGGTAACAGGATTAGCAGAGCGAGGTATGTAGGCGG
TGCTACAGAGTTCTTGAAGTGGTGGCCTAACTACGGCTACACTAGAAGAACAGTATTTGGTATCTGCGCT
CTGCTGAAGCCAGTTACCTTCGGAAAAAGAGTTGGTAGCTCTTGATCCGGCAAACAAACCACCGCTGGTA
GCGGTGGTTTTTTTGTTTGCAAGCAGCAGATTACGCGCAGAAAAAAAGGATCTCAAGAAGATCCTTTGAT
CTTTTCTACGGGGTCTGACGCTCAGTGGAACGAAAACTCACGTTAAGGGATTTTGGTCATGAGATTATCA
AAAAGGATCTTCACCTAGATCCTTTTGCGGCCGGCCGCAAATCAATCTAAAGTATATATGAGTAAACTTG
GTCTGACAGTTACCAATGCTTAATCAGTGAGGCACCTATCTCAGCGATCTGTCTATTTCGTTCATCCATA
GTTGCCTGACTCCCCGTCGTGTAGATAACTACGATACGGGAGGGCTTACCATCTGGCCCCAGTGCTGCAA
TGATACCGCGAGACCCACGCTCACCGGCTCCAGATTTATCAGCAATAAACCAGCCAGCCGGAAGGGCCGA
GCGCAGAAGTGGTCCTGCAACTTTATCCGCCTCCATCCAGTCTATTAATTGTTGCCGGGAAGCTAGAGTA
AGTAGTTCGCCAGTTAATAGTTTGCGCAACGTTGTTGCCATTGCTACAGGCATCGTGGTGTCACGCTCGT
CGTTTGGTATGGCTTCATTCAGCTCCGGTTCCCAACGATCAAGGCGAGTTACATGATCCCCCATGTTGTG
CAAAAAAGCGGTTAGCTCCTTCGGTCCTCCGATCGTTGTCAGAAGTAAGTTGGCCGCAGTGTTATCACTC
ATGGTTATGGCAGCACTGCATAATTCTCTTACTGTCATGCCATCCGTAAGATGCTTTTCTGTGACTGGTG
AGTACTCAACCAAGTCATTCTGAGAATAGTGTATGCGGCGACCGAGTTGCTCTTGCCCGGCGTCAATACG
GGATAATACCGCGCCACATAGCAGAACTTTAAAAGTGCTCATCATTGGAAAACGTTCTTCGGGGCGAAAA
CTCTCAAGGATCTTACCGCTGTTGAGATCCAGTTCGATGTAACCCACTCGTGCACCCAACTGATCTTCAG
CATCTTTTACTTTCACCAGCGTTTCTGGGTGAGCAAAAACAGGAAGGCAAAATGCCGCAAAAAAGGGAAT
AAGGGCGACACGGAAATGTTGAATACTCATACTCTTCCTTTTTCAATATTATTGAAGCATTTATCAGGGT
TATTGTCTCATGAGCGGATACATATTTGAATGTATTTAGAAAAATAAACAAATAGGGGTTCCGCGCACAT
TTC
